>Addgene plasmid #101703 | pUPD-G418R (01-21) | addgene full sequence | sequence record 199832 | Addgene NGS Result
GTAAAACGACGGCCAGTGAATTGTAATACGACTCACTATAGGGCGAATTGGGCCCGACGTCGCATGCTCC
CGGCCGCCATGGCGGCCGCGGGAATTCGATTGGGCGATGAGTGGTCTCGGGAGCAGCTGAAGCTTCGTAC
GCTGCAGGTCGACAACCCTTAATATAACTTCGTATAATGTATGCTATACGAAGTTATTAGGTCTAGAGAT
CTGTTTAGCTTGCCTCGTCCCCGCCGGGTCACCCGGCCAGCGACATGGAGGCCCAGAATACCCTCCTTGA
CAGTCTTGACGTGCGCAGCTCAGGGGCATGATGTGACTGTCGCCCGTACATTTAGCCCATACATCCCCAT
GTATAATCATTTGCATCCATACATTTTGATGGCCGCACGGCGCGAAGCAAAAATTACGGCTCCTCGCTGC
AGACCTGCGAGCAGGGAAACGCTCCCCTCACAGACGCGTTGAATTGTCCCCACGCCGCGCCCCTGTAGAG
AAATATAAAAGGTTAGGATTTGCCACTGAGGTTCTTCTTTCATATACTTCCTTTTAAAATCTTGCTAGGA
TACAGTTCTCACATCACATCCGAACATAAACAACCATGGGTAAGGAAAAGACTCACGTTTCGAGGCCGCG
ATTAAATTCCAACATGGATGCTGATTTATATGGGTATAAATGGGCTCGCGATAATGTCGGGCAATCAGGT
GCGACAATCTATCGATTGTATGGGAAGCCCGATGCGCCAGAGTTGTTTCTGAAACATGGCAAAGGTAGCG
TTGCCAATGATGTTACAGATGAGATGGTCAGACTAAACTGGCTGACGGAATTTATGCCTCTTCCGACCAT
CAAGCATTTTATCCGTACTCCTGATGATGCATGGTTACTCACCACTGCGATCCCCGGCAAAACAGCATTC
CAGGTATTAGAAGAATATCCTGATTCAGGTGAAAATATTGTTGATGCGCTGGCAGTGTTCCTGCGCCGGT
TGCATTCGATTCCTGTTTGTAATTGTCCTTTTAACAGCGATCGCGTATTTCGTCGCGCTCAGGCGCAATC
ACGAATGAATAACGGTTTGGTTGATGCGAGTGATTTTGATGACGAGCGTAATGGCTGGCCTGTTGAACAA
GTCTGGAAAGAAATGCATAAGCTTTTGCCATTCTCACCGGATTCAGTCGTCACTCATGGTGATTTCTCAC
TTGATAACCTTATTTTTGACGAGGGGAAATTAATAGGTTGTATTGATGTTGGACGAGTCGGAATCGCAGA
CCGATACCAGGATCTTGCCATCCTATGGAACTGCCTCGGTGAGTTTTCTCCTTCATTACAGAAACGGCTT
TTTCAAAAATATGGTATTGATAATCCTGATATGAATAAATTGCAGTTTCATTTGATGCTCGATGAGTTTT
TCTAATCAGTACTGACAATAAAAAGATTCTTGTTTTCAAGAACTTGTCATTTGTATAGTTTTTTTATATT
GTAGTTGTTCTATTTTAATCAAATGTTAGCGTGATTTATATTTTTTTTCGCCTCGACATCATCTGCCCAG
ATGCGAAGTTAAGTGCGCAGAAAGTAATATCATGCGTCAATCGTATGTGAATGCTGGTCGCTATACTGCT
GTCGATTCGATACTAACGCCGCCATCCAGTGTCGAAAACGAGCTCTCGAGAACCCTTAATATAACTTCGT
ATAATGTATGCTATACGAAGTTATTAGGTGATATCAGATCCACTAGTGGCCTATGCCGCTCGAGACCACT
CATCGCCCAATCACTAGTGAATTCGCGGCCGCCTGCAGGTCGACCATATGGGAGAGCTCCCAACGCGTTG
GATGCATAGCTTGAGTATTCTATAGTGTCACCTAAATAGCTTGGCGTAATCATGGTCATAGCTGTTTCCT
GTGTGAAATTGTTATCCGCTCACAATTCCACACAACATACGAGCCGGAAGCATAAAGTGTAAAGCCTGGG
GTGCCTAATGAGTGAGCTAACTCACATTAATTGCGTTGCGCTCACTGCCCGCTTTCCAGTCGGGAAACCT
GTCGTGCCAGCTGCATTAATGAATCGGCCAACGCGCGGGGAGAGGCGGTTTGCGTATTGGGCGCTCTTCC
GCTTCCTCGCTCACTGACTCGCTGCGCTCGGTCGTTCGGCTGCGGCGAGCGGTATCAGCTCACTCAAAGG
CGGTAATACGGTTATCCACAGAATCAGGGGATAACGCAGGAAAGAACATGTGAGCAAAAGGCCAGCAAAA
GGCCAGGAACCGTAAAAAGGCCGCGTTGCTGGCGTTTTTCCATAGGCTCCGCCCCCCTGACGAGCATCAC
AAAAATCGACGCTCAAGTCAGAGGTGGCGAAACCCGACAGGACTATAAAGATACCAGGCGTTTCCCCCTG
GAAGCTCCCTCGTGCGCTCTCCTGTTCCGACCCTGCCGCTTACCGGATACCTGTCCGCCTTTCTCCCTTC
GGGAAGCGTGGCGCTTTCTCATAGCTCACGCTGTAGGTATCTCAGTTCGGTGTAGGTCGTTCGCTCCAAG
CTGGGCTGTGTGCACGAACCCCCCGTTCAGCCCGACCGCTGCGCCTTATCCGGTAACTATCGTCTTGAGT
CCAACCCGGTAAGACACGACTTATCGCCACTGGCAGCAGCCACTGGTAACAGGATTAGCAGAGCGAGGTA
TGTAGGCGGTGCTACAGAGTTCTTGAAGTGGTGGCCTAACTACGGCTACACTAGAAGAACAGTATTTGGT
ATCTGCGCTCTGCTGAAGCCAGTTACCTTCGGAAAAAGAGTTGGTAGCTCTTGATCCGGCAAACAAACCA
CCGCTGGTAGCGGTGGTTTTTTTGTTTGCAAGCAGCAGATTACGCGCAGAAAAAAAGGATCTCAAGAAGA
TCCTTTGATCTTTTCTACGGGGTCTGACGCTCAGTGGAACGAAAACTCACGTTAAGGGATTTTGGTCATG
AGATTATCAAAAAGGATCTTCACCTAGATCCTTTTAAATTAAAAATGAAGTTTTAAATCAATCTAAAGTA
TATATGAGTAAACTTGGTCTGACAGTTACCAATGCTTAATCAGTGAGGCACCTATCTCAGCGATCTGTCT
ATTTCGTTCATCCATAGTTGCCTGACTCCCCGTCGTGTAGATAACTACGATACGGGAGGGCTTACCATCT
GGCCCCAGTGCTGCAATGATACCGCGCGACCCACGCTCACCGGCTCCAGATTTATCAGCAATAAACCAGC
CAGCCGGAAGGGCCGAGCGCAGAAGTGGTCCTGCAACTTTATCCGCCTCCATCCAGTCTATTAATTGTTG
CCGGGAAGCTAGAGTAAGTAGTTCGCCAGTTAATAGTTTGCGCAACGTTGTTGCCATTGCTACAGGCATC
GTGGTGTCACGCTCGTCGTTTGGTATGGCTTCATTCAGCTCCGGTTCCCAACGATCAAGGCGAGTTACAT
GATCCCCCATGTTGTGCAAAAAAGCGGTTAGCTCCTTCGGTCCTCCGATCGTTGTCAGAAGTAAGTTGGC
CGCAGTGTTATCACTCATGGTTATGGCAGCACTGCATAATTCTCTTACTGTCATGCCATCCGTAAGATGC
TTTTCTGTGACTGGTGAGTACTCAACCAAGTCATTCTGAGAATAGTGTATGCGGCGACCGAGTTGCTCTT
GCCCGGCGTCAATACGGGATAATACCGCGCCACATAGCAGAACTTTAAAAGTGCTCATCATTGGAAAACG
TTCTTCGGGGCGAAAACTCTCAAGGATCTTACCGCTGTTGAGATCCAGTTCGATGTAACCCACTCGTGCA
CCCAACTGATCTTCAGCATCTTTTACTTTCACCAGCGTTTCTGGGTGAGCAAAAACAGGAAGGCAAAATG
CCGCAAAAAAGGGAATAAGGGCGACACGGAAATGTTGAATACTCATACTCTTCCTTTTTCAATATTATTG
AAGCATTTATCAGGGTTATTGTCTCATGAGCGGATACATATTTGAATGTATTTAGAAAAATAAACAAATA
GGGGTTCCGCGCACATTTCCCCGAAAAGTGCCACCTGATGCGGTGTGAAATACCGCACAGATGCGTAAGG
AGAAAATACCGCATCAGGAAATTGTAAGCGTTAATATTTTGTTAAAATTCGCGTTAAATTTTTGTTAAAT
CAGCTCATTTTTTAACCAATAGGCCGAAATCGGCAAAATCCCTTATAAATCAAAAGAATAGACCGAGATA
GGGT
[37 nt withheld, positions 4205-4241]
AAAGAACGTGGACTCCAACGTCAAAGGGCGAAAAACCGTCTATCAGGGCGCTGGCCCACTACGTGAACCA
TCACCCT
[91 nt withheld, positions 4319-4409]
G
[124 nt withheld, positions 4411-4534]
CCATTCGCCATTCAGGCTGCGCAACTGTTGGGAAGGGCGATCGGTGCGGGCCTCTTCGCTATTACGCCAG
CTGGCGAAAGGGGGATGTGCTGCAAGGCGATTAAGTTGGGTAACGCCAGGGTTTTCCCAGTCACGACGTT
Features (pLannotate 1.2.2; 18 found; start..end, strand, type, name):
     24..42      +  promoter       T7 promoter: promoter for bacteriophage T7 RNA polymerase
    164..197     -  protein_bind   loxP: Cre-mediated recombination occurs in the 8-bp core sequence (GCATACAT). Cre recombinase
    252..595     +  promoter       TEF promoter: Ashbya gossypii TEF promoter
    596..1405    +  CDS            KanR: aminoglycoside phosphotransferase; aph(3')-Ia; confers resistance to kanamycin
   1411..1608    +  terminator     TEF terminator: Ashbya gossypii TEF terminator
   1671..1704    -  protein_bind   loxP: Cre-mediated recombination occurs in the 8-bp core sequence (GCATACAT). Cre recombinase
   1765..1827    -  CDS            VESPI_VESMG (fragment): Experimental evidence at protein level: Swiss-Prot protein existence level 1. Shows contractile activity on isolated ileum smooth muscle. From Vespa magnifica (Hornet).
   1839..1857    -  promoter       SP6 promoter: promoter for bacteriophage SP6 RNA polymerase
   1899..1915    -  protein_bind   lac operator: The lac repressor binds to the lac operator to inhibit transcription in E. coli. This inhibition can be relieved by adding lactose or isopropyl-β-D-thiogalactopyranoside (IPTG). lac repressor encoded by lacI
   1923..1953    -  promoter       lac promoter: promoter for the E. coli lac operon
   1968..1989    -  protein_bind   CAP binding site: CAP binding activates transcription in the presence of cAMP. E. coli catabolite activator protein
   2002..2094    -  CDS            lacI (fragment): lac repressor; lacI; The lac repressor binds to the lac operator to inhibit transcription in E. coli. This inhibition can be relieved by adding lactose or isopropyl-β-D-thiogalactopyranoside (IPTG).
   2277..2865    -  rep_origin     ori: high-copy-number ColE1/pMB1/pBR322/pUC origin of replication
   3036..3896    -  CDS            AmpR: β-lactamase; bla; confers resistance to ampicillin, carbenicillin, and related antibiotics
   3897..4001    -  promoter       AmpR promoter: bla
   4028..4078    +  misc_feature   bom (fragment): basis of mobility region from pBR322
   4079..4534    -  rep_origin     f1 ori (sequence partly withheld): f1 bacteriophage origin of replication; arrow indicates direction of (+) strand synthesis
   4538..21      -  CDS            lacZα (fragment) (across the origin): LacZα fragment of β-galactosidase; lacZ fragment
