[The description below was written by a language model from this plasmid's Addgene catalogue record and pLannotate feature annotations shown in this document.]
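Description:
pUPD-G418R (01-21) is a GoldenBraid part-domestication plasmid that stores a yeast G418-resistance marker as a standardized, reusable module. The backbone is pUPD, the entry vector of the GoldenBraid modular cloning system. In E. coli it replicates from a high-copy ColE1/pUC-type origin and is selected with ampicillin through the β-lactamase gene. An f1 phage origin is also annotated, along with remnants of the lacZα cloning region (lac promoter, operator, CAP site and lacZα fragments) and flanking T7 and SP6 promoters, which are typical of this kind of cloning vector. The record lists the vector type as yeast expression, but the feature table shows no yeast origin or centromere, so the plasmid itself serves as a bacterial parts donor rather than a yeast replicon.

The insert is a loxP-flanked kanMX cassette. The Ashbya gossypii TEF promoter drives an aminoglycoside phosphotransferase coding sequence, followed by the A. gossypii TEF terminator. In yeast this cassette confers resistance to G418. The two loxP sites sit in the same orientation on either side, so Cre recombinase can excise the marker after selection and allow it to be recycled. The cassette is bounded by the four-nucleotide overhangs GGAG and CGCT, and the "01-21" in the name presumably indicates the span of GoldenBraid grammar positions it occupies. This lets it be released and assembled directionally as a complete transcriptional unit into higher-level vectors. It belongs to a toolkit adapting GoldenBraid to yeast, developed for expressing heterologous proteins in yeast mitochondria. A short annotated match to a hornet peptide is most likely a spurious hit in vector sequence.
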