Addgene plasmid #101703: pUPD-G418R (01-21)
Purpose: G418R in domestication vector
Depositing lab: Elena Caro Bernat. Depositing organization: Centro de Biotecnología y Genómica de Plantas (UPM/INIA). Publication: Adaptation of the GoldenBraid modular cloning system and creation of a toolkit for the expression of heterologous proteins in yeast mitochondria. Perez-Gonzalez A, Kniewel R, Veldhuizen M, Verma HK, Navarro-Rodriguez M, Rubio LM, Caro E. BMC Biotechnol. 2017 Nov 13;17(1):80. doi: 10.1186/s12896-017-0393-y. PubMed 29132331.
Backbone
  Vector backbone: pUPD
  Vector type: Yeast Expression
Growth in bacteria
  Bacterial resistance: Ampicillin, 100 μg/mL
  Growth temperature: 37°C
  Growth strain: DH5alpha
  Copy number: Unknown
Gene/Insert
  Gene/Insert name: GGAG-[G418R (loxP-PAgTEF-kanMX-TAgTEF-loxP)]-CGCT
Terms and licenses: Academic/Nonprofit Terms; Industry Terms: Not Available to Industry
How to cite: pUPD-G418R (01-21) was a gift from Elena Caro Bernat (Addgene plasmid # 101703 ; http://n2t.net/addgene:101703 ; RRID:Addgene_101703)
