>Addgene plasmid #101703 | pUPD-G418R (01-21) | depositor partial sequence | sequence record 204535 | loxP-PAgTEF-kanMX-TAgTEF-loxP  from pUG6 (P30114)
CAGCTGAAGCTTCGTACGCTGCAGGTCGACAACCCTTAATATAACTTCGTATAATGTATGCTATACGAAG
TTATTAGGTCTAGAGATCTGTTTAGCTTGCCTCGTCCCCGCCGGGTCACCCGGCCAGCGACATGGAGGCC
CAGAATACCCTCCTTGACAGTCTTGACGTGCGCAGCTCAGGGGCATGATGTGACTGTCGCCCGTACATTT
AGCCCATACATCCCCATGTATAATCATTTGCATCCATACATTTTGATGGCCGCACGGCGCGAAGCAAAAA
TTACGGCTCCTCGCTGCAGACCTGCGAGCAGGGAAACGCTCCCCTCACAGACGCGTTGAATTGTCCCCAC
GCCGCGCCCCTGTAGAGAAATATAAAAGGTTAGGATTTGCCACTGAGGTTCTTCTTTCATATACTTCCTT
TTAAAATCTTGCTAGGATACAGTTCTCACATCACATCCGAACATAAACAACCATGGGTAAGGAAAAGACT
CACGTTTCGAGGCCGCGATTAAATTCCAACATGGATGCTGATTTATATGGGTATAAATGGGCTCGCGATA
ATGTCGGGCAATCAGGTGCGACAATCTATCGATTGTATGGGAAGCCCGATGCGCCAGAGTTGTTTCTGAA
ACATGGCAAAGGTAGCGTTGCCAATGATGTTACAGATGAGATGGTCAGACTAAACTGGCTGACGGAATTT
ATGCCTCTTCCGACCATCAAGCATTTTATCCGTACTCCTGATGATGCATGGTTACTCACCACTGCGATCC
CCGGCAAAACAGCATTCCAGGTATTAGAAGAATATCCTGATTCAGGTGAAAATATTGTTGATGCGCTGGC
AGTGTTCCTGCGCCGGTTGCATTCGATTCCTGTTTGTAATTGTCCTTTTAACAGCGATCGCGTATTTCGT
CGCGCTCAGGCGCAATCACGAATGAATAACGGTTTGGTTGATGCGAGTGATTTTGATGACGAGCGTAATG
GCTGGCCTGTTGAACAAGTCTGGAAAGAAATGCATAAGCTTTTGCCATTCTCACCGGATTCAGTCGTCAC
TCATGGTGATTTCTCACTTGATAACCTTATTTTTGACGAGGGGAAATTAATAGGTTGTATTGATGTTGGA
CGAGTCGGAATCGCAGACCGATACCAGGATCTTGCCATCCTATGGAACTGCCTCGGTGAGTTTTCTCCTT
CATTACAGAAACGGCTTTTTCAAAAATATGGTATTGATAATCCTGATATGAATAAATTGCAGTTTCATTT
GATGCTCGATGAGTTTTTCTAATCAGTACTGACAATAAAAAGATTCTTGTTTTCAAGAACTTGTCATTTG
TATAGTTTTTTTATATTGTAGTTGTTCTATTTTAATCAAATGTTAGCGTGATTTATATTTTTTTTCGCCT
CGACATCATCTGCCCAGATGCGAAGTTAAGTGCGCAGAAAGTAATATCATGCGTCAATCGTATGTGAATG
CTGGTCGCTATACTGCTGTCGATTCGATACTAACGCCGCCATCCAGTGTCGAAAACGAGCTCTCGAGAAC
CCTTAATATAACTTCGTATAATGTATGCTATACGAAGTTATTAGGTGATATCAGATCCACTAGTGGCCTA
TGC
